Addgene plasmid #123180: pSB63 - pL0_fLUC-I (CDS1)
Purpose: Golden Gate (MoClo; CDS1) compatible luciferase gene from Photinuspyralis with an intron for transient and stable expression in plants
Depositing lab: Erin Cram & Carolyn Lee-Parsons. Depositing organization: Northeastern University. Publication: EASI Transformation: An Efficient Transient Expression Method for Analyzing Gene Function in Catharanthus roseus Seedlings. Mortensen S, Bernal-Franco D, Cole LF, Sathitloetsakun S, Cram EJ, Lee-Parsons CWT. Front Plant Sci. 2019 Jun 11;10:755. doi: 10.3389/fpls.2019.00755. eCollection 2019. PubMed 31263474.
Backbone
  Vector backbone: pICH41308
  Backbone manufacturer: Weber et al., 2011 (DOI:10.1371/journal.pone.0016765)
  Backbone size w/o insert (bp): 2247
  Vector type: Plant Expression, Luciferase ; part for plant expression
Growth in bacteria
  Bacterial resistance: Spectinomycin and Streptomycin, 50 & 50 μg/mL
  Growth temperature: 37°C
  Growth strain: DH5alpha
  Copy number: High Copy
Gene/Insert
  Gene/Insert name: Luciferase gene from Photinuspyralis with intron from U5 small nuclear ribonucleoprotein component (Arabidopsis thaliana)
  Species: Synthetic
  Insert size (bp): 1842
  Mutation: No BpiI and BsaI sites
  Cloning method: Restriction Enzyme; 5′ cloning site Unknown (unknown if destroyed); 3′ cloning site Unknown (unknown if destroyed)
Terms and licenses: Academic/Nonprofit Terms; Industry Terms: Not Available to Industry
Depositor comments: Golden Gate (MoClo - Weber et al., 2011), CDS1 position, firefly luciferase with an intron for transient and stable expression in plants.
How to cite: pSB63 - pL0_fLUC-I (CDS1) was a gift from Erin Cram & Carolyn Lee-Parsons (Addgene plasmid # 123180 ; http://n2t.net/addgene:123180 ; RRID:Addgene_123180)
