[The description below was written by a language model from this plasmid's Addgene catalogue record and pLannotate feature annotations shown in this document.]
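Description:
pSB63 - pL0_fLUC-I (CDS1) is a level 0 part plasmid for the MoClo Golden Gate system, built in the pICH41308 backbone that holds modules destined for the CDS1 position. It is not an expression vector in its own right. The record and both feature tables show no plant promoter or terminator around the insert, so these must be supplied by other level 0 parts when a transcription unit is assembled. The plasmid is maintained in E. coli through a high-copy ColE1/pUC-type origin and selected with spectinomycin and streptomycin via the aadA gene. The short int, GmR and lacI fragments flagged by annotation appear to be non-functional backbone remnants.

The payload is a synthetic firefly (Photinus pyralis) luciferase coding sequence of about 1.8 kb, domesticated by removing internal BpiI and BsaI sites so that it survives the type IIS digestions used in MoClo assembly. The reading frame is split into a short 5′ segment and a long 3′ segment by a roughly 190 bp intron. An intron of this kind prevents production of functional luciferase in bacteria such as Agrobacterium, which cannot splice, so the signal measured comes from plant cells only.

The sources disagree on the intron's origin. The catalogue entry describes it as coming from the Arabidopsis thaliana U5 small nuclear ribonucleoprotein component gene, whereas automated annotation of both the depositor and sequenced records labels it as the modified potato ST-LS1 IV2 intron. The two full sequences, which differ by two nucleotides in length, otherwise show the same feature layout. The part is intended as a reporter module for transient or stable expression in plants, and the associated work concerns transient expression in Catharanthus roseus seedlings.
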