Features (pLannotate 1.2.2; 9 found; start..end, strand, type, name):
    110..214     +  promoter       AmpR promoter: bla
    205..285     -  CDS            int (fragment): INT2_ECOLX - Protein inferred from homology: Swiss-Prot protein existence level 3. Putative integrase believed to be involved in the insertion of antibiotic resistance genes into plasmids and transposons. From Escherichia coli.
    371..427     +  CDS            GmR (fragment): gentamycin acetyltransferase; aacC1; confers resistance to gentamycin
    434..1222    +  CDS            aadA: S3AD_ECOLX - Experimental evidence at protein level: Swiss-Prot protein existence level 1. Mediates bacterial resistance to the antibiotics streptomycin and spectinomycin. From Escherichia coli.
   1396..1984    +  rep_origin     ori: high-copy-number ColE1/pMB1/pBR322/pUC origin of replication
   2167..2216    +  CDS            lacI (fragment): lac repressor; lacI; The lac repressor binds to the lac operator to inhibit transcription in E. coli. This inhibition can be relieved by adding lactose or isopropyl-β-D-thiogalactopyranoside (IPTG).
   2233..2378    +  CDS            luciferase (fragment): firefly luciferase; luc
   2377..2565    +  intron         IV2 intron: modified second intron of the potato ST-LS1 gene (Vancanneyt et al., 1990)
   2564..4074    +  CDS            luciferase (fragment): firefly luciferase; luc
>Addgene plasmid #123180 | pSB63 - pL0_fLUC-I (CDS1) | depositor full sequence | sequence record 235085 | pSB63 - pL0_fLUC-I (CDS1) sequence 4090 bps
GTGGCTCTTCAGTGGACGAAAGGGCCTCGTGATACGCCTATTTTTATAGGTTAATGTCATGATAATAATG
GTTTCTTAGACGTCAGGTGGCACTTTTCGGGGAAATGTGCGCGGAACCCCTATTTGTTTATTTTTCTAAA
TACATTCAAATATGTATCCGCTCATGAGACAATAACCCTGATAAATGCTTCAATAATATTGAAAAAGGAA
GAGTATGCGCTCACGCAACTGGTCCAGAACCTTGACCGAACGCAGCGGTGGTAACGGCGCAGTGGCGGTT
TTCATGGCTTGTTATGACTGTTTTTTTGGGGTACAGTCTATGCCTCGGGCATCCAAGCAGCAAGCGCGTT
ACGCCGTGGGTCGATGTTTGATGTTATGGAGCAGCAACGATGTTACGCAGCAGGGCAGTCGCCCTAAAAC
AAAGTTAAACATCATGAGGGAAGCGGTGATCGCCGAAGTATCGACTCAACTATCAGAGGTAGTTGGCGTC
ATCGAGCGCCATCTCGAACCGACGTTGCTGGCCGTACATTTGTACGGCTCCGCAGTGGATGGCGGCCTGA
AGCCACACAGCGATATTGATTTGCTGGTTACGGTGACCGTAAGGCTTGATGAAACAACGCGGCGAGCTTT
GATCAACGACCTTTTGGAAACTTCGGCTTCCCCTGGAGAGAGCGAGATTCTCCGCGCTGTAGAAGTCACC
ATTGTTGTGCACGACGACATCATTCCGTGGCGTTATCCAGCTAAGCGCGAACTGCAATTTGGAGAATGGC
AGCGCAATGACATTCTTGCAGGTATCTTCGAGCCAGCCACGATCGACATTGATCTGGCTATCTTGCTGAC
AAAAGCAAGAGAACATAGCGTTGCCTTGGTAGGTCCAGCGGCGGAGGAACTCTTTGATCCGGTTCCTGAA
CAGGATCTATTTGAGGCGCTAAATGAAACCTTAACGCTATGGAACTCGCCGCCCGACTGGGCTGGCGATG
AGCGAAATGTAGTGCTTACGTTGTCCCGCATTTGGTACAGCGCAGTAACCGGCAAAATCGCGCCGAAGGA
TGTCGCTGCCGACTGGGCAATGGAGCGCCTGCCGGCCCAGTATCAGCCCGTCATACTTGAAGCTAGACAG
GCTTATCTTGGACAAGAAGAAGATCGCTTGGCCTCGCGCGCAGATCAGTTGGAAGAATTTGTCCATTACG
TAAAAGGCGAGATCACCAAGGTAGTCGGCAAATAACTGTCAGACCAAGTTTACTCATATATACTTTAGAT
TGATTTAAAACTTCATTTTTAATTTAAAAGGATCTAGGTGAAGATCCTTTTTGATAATCTCATGACCAAA
ATCCCTTAACGTGAGTTTTCGTTCCACTGAGCGTCAGACCCCGTAGAAAAGATCAAAGGATCTTCTTGAG
ATCCTTTTTTTCTGCGCGTAATCTGCTGCTTGCAAACAAAAAAACCACCGCTACCAGCGGTGGTTTGTTT
GCCGGATCAAGAGCTACCAACTCTTTTTCCGAAGGTAACTGGCTTCAGCAGAGCGCAGATACCAAATACT
GTCCTTCTAGTGTAGCCGTAGTTAGGCCACCACTTCAAGAACTCTGTAGCACCGCCTACATACCTCGCTC
TGCTAATCCTGTTACCAGTGGCTGCTGCCAGTGGCGATAAGTCGTGTCTTACCGGGTTGGACTCAAGACG
ATAGTTACCGGATAAGGCGCAGCGGTCGGGCTGAACGGGGGGTTCGTGCACACAGCCCAGCTTGGAGCGA
ACGACCTACACCGAACTGAGATACCTACAGCGTGAGCTATGAGAAAGCGCCACGCTTCCCGAAGGGAGAA
AGGCGGACAGGTATCCGGTAAGCGGCAGGGTCGGAACAGGAGAGCGCACGAGGGAGCTTCCAGGGGGAAA
CGCCTGGTATCTTTATAGTCCTGTCGGGTTTCGCCACCTCTGACTTGAGCGTCGATTTTTGTGATGCTCG
TCAGGGGGGCGGAGCCTATGGAAAAACGCCAGCAACGCGGCCTTTTTACGGTTCCTGGCCTTTTGCTGGC
CTTTTGCTCACATGTTCTTTCCTGCGTTATCCCCTGATTCTGTGGATAACCGTATTACCGCCTTTGAGTG
AGCTGATACCGCTCGCCGCAGCCGAACGACCGAGCGCAGCGAGTCAGTGAGCGAGGAAGCGGAAGAGCGC
CCAATACGCAAACCGCCTCTCCCCGCGCGTTGGCCGATTCATTAATCACTCTGTGGTCTCAAATGGAGGA
CGCCAAAAACATAAAGAAAGGCCCGGCGCCATTCTATCCTCTAGAGGATGGAACCGCTGGAGAGCAACTG
CATAAGGCTATGAAGAGATACGCCCTGGTTCCTGGAACAATTGCTTTTACAGATGCACATATCGAGGTAA
GTTTCTGCTTCTACCTTTGATATATATATAATAATTATCATTAATTAGTAGTAATATAATATTTCAAATA
TTTTTTTCAAAATAAAAGAATGTAGTATATAGCAATTGCTTTTCTGTAGTTTATAAGTGTGTATATTTTA
ATTTATAACTTTTCTAATATATGACCAAAATTTGTTGATGTGCAGGTGAACATCACGTACGCGGAATACT
TCGAAATGTCCGTTCGGTTGGCAGAAGCTATGAAACGATATGGGCTGAATACAAATCACAGAATCGTCGT
ATGCAGTGAAAACTCTCTTCAATTCTTTATGCCGGTGTTGGGCGCGTTATTTATCGGAGTTGCAGTTGCG
CCCGCGAACGACATTTATAATGAACGTGAATTGCTCAACAGTATGAACATTTCGCAGCCTACCGTAGTGT
TTGTTTCCAAAAAGGGGTTGCAAAAAATTTTGAACGTGCAAAAAAAATTACCAATAATCCAGAAAATTAT
TATCATGGATTCTAAAACGGATTACCAGGGATTTCAGTCGATGTACACGTTCGTCACATCTCATCTACCT
CCCGGTTTTAATGAATACGATTTTGTACCAGAGTCCTTTGATCGTGACAAAACAATTGCACTGATAATGA
ATTCCTCTGGATCTACTGGGTTACCTAAGGGTGTGGCCCTTCCGCATAGAACTGCCTGCGTCAGATTCTC
GCATGCCAGAGATCCTATTTTTGGCAATCAAATCATTCCGGATACTGCGATTTTAAGTGTTGTTCCATTC
CATCACGGTTTTGGAATGTTTACTACACTCGGATATTTGATATGTGGATTTCGAGTCGTCTTAATGTATA
GATTTGAAGAAGAGCTGTTTTTACGATCCCTTCAGGATTACAAAATTCAAAGTGCGTTGCTAGTACCAAC
CCTATTTTCATTCTTCGCCAAAAGCACTCTGATTGACAAATACGATTTATCTAATTTACACGAAATTGCT
TCTGGGGGCGCACCTCTTTCGAAAGAAGTCGGGGAAGCGGTTGCAAAACGCTTCCATCTTCCAGGGATAC
GACAAGGATATGGGCTCACTGAGACTACATCAGCTATTCTGATTACACCCGAGGGGGATGATAAACCGGG
CGCGGTCGGTAAAGTTGTTCCATTTTTTGAAGCGAAGGTTGTGGATCTGGATACCGGGAAAACGCTGGGC
GTTAATCAGAGAGGCGAATTATGTGTCAGAGGACCTATGATTATGTCCGGTTATGTAAACAATCCGGAAG
CGACCAACGCCTTGATTGACAAGGATGGATGGCTACATTCTGGAGACATAGCTTACTGGGACGAGGACGA
ACACTTCTTCATAGTTGACCGCTTGAAGTCTTTAATTAAATACAAAGGATATCAGGTGGCCCCCGCTGAA
TTGGAATCGATATTGTTACAACACCCCAACATCTTCGACGCGGGCGTGGCAGGTCTGCCCGACGATGACG
CCGGTGAACTTCCCGCCGCCGTTGTTGTTTTGGAGCACGGAAAGACGATGACGGAAAAAGAGATCGTGGA
TTACGTCGCCAGTCAAGTAACAACCGCGAAAAAGTTGCGCGGAGGAGTTGTGTTTGTGGACGAAGTACCG
AAAGGTCTTACCGGAAAACTCGACGCAAGAAAAATCAGAGAGATCCTCATAAAGGCCAAGAAGGGCGGAA
AGTCCAAATTGTAAGCTTTGAGACCACGAA
