Features (pLannotate 1.2.2; 9 found; start..end, strand, type, name):
     50..195     +  CDS            luciferase (fragment): firefly luciferase; luc
    194..382     +  intron         IV2 intron: modified second intron of the potato ST-LS1 gene (Vancanneyt et al., 1990)
    381..1891    +  CDS            luciferase (fragment): firefly luciferase; luc
   2017..2121    +  promoter       AmpR promoter: bla
   2112..2192    -  CDS            int (fragment): INT2_ECOLX - Protein inferred from homology: Swiss-Prot protein existence level 3. Putative integrase believed to be involved in the insertion of antibiotic resistance genes into plasmids and transposons. From Escherichia coli.
   2280..2336    +  CDS            GmR (fragment): gentamycin acetyltransferase; aacC1; confers resistance to gentamycin
   2343..3131    +  CDS            aadA: S3AD_ECOLX - Experimental evidence at protein level: Swiss-Prot protein existence level 1. Mediates bacterial resistance to the antibiotics streptomycin and spectinomycin. From Escherichia coli.
   3305..3893    +  rep_origin     ori: high-copy-number ColE1/pMB1/pBR322/pUC origin of replication
   4076..33      +  CDS            lacI (fragment) (across the origin): lac repressor; lacI; The lac repressor binds to the lac operator to inhibit transcription in E. coli. This inhibition can be relieved by adding lactose or isopropyl-β-D-thiogalactopyranoside (IPTG).
>Addgene plasmid #123180 | pSB63 - pL0_fLUC-I (CDS1) | addgene full sequence | sequence record 241283 | Addgene NGS Result
CGCCTCTCCCCGCGCGTTGGCCGATTCATTAATCACTCTGTGGTCTCAAATGGAGGACGCCAAAAACATA
AAGAAAGGCCCGGCGCCATTCTATCCTCTAGAGGATGGAACCGCTGGAGAGCAACTGCATAAGGCTATGA
AGAGATACGCCCTGGTTCCTGGAACAATTGCTTTTACAGATGCACATATCGAGGTAAGTTTCTGCTTCTA
CCTTTGATATATATATAATAATTATCATTAATTAGTAGTAATATAATATTTCAAATATTTTTTTCAAAAT
AAAAGAATGTAGTATATAGCAATTGCTTTTCTGTAGTTTATAAGTGTGTATATTTTAATTTATAACTTTT
CTAATATATGACCAAAATTTGTTGATGTGCAGGTGAACATCACGTACGCGGAATACTTCGAAATGTCCGT
TCGGTTGGCAGAAGCTATGAAACGATATGGGCTGAATACAAATCACAGAATCGTCGTATGCAGTGAAAAC
TCTCTTCAATTCTTTATGCCGGTGTTGGGCGCGTTATTTATCGGAGTTGCAGTTGCGCCCGCGAACGACA
TTTATAATGAACGTGAATTGCTCAACAGTATGAACATTTCGCAGCCTACCGTAGTGTTTGTTTCCAAAAA
GGGGTTGCAAAAAATTTTGAACGTGCAAAAAAAATTACCAATAATCCAGAAAATTATTATCATGGATTCT
AAAACGGATTACCAGGGATTTCAGTCGATGTACACGTTCGTCACATCTCATCTACCTCCCGGTTTTAATG
AATACGATTTTGTACCAGAGTCCTTTGATCGTGACAAAACAATTGCACTGATAATGAATTCCTCTGGATC
TACTGGGTTACCTAAGGGTGTGGCCCTTCCGCATAGAACTGCCTGCGTCAGATTCTCGCATGCCAGAGAT
CCTATTTTTGGCAATCAAATCATTCCGGATACTGCGATTTTAAGTGTTGTTCCATTCCATCACGGTTTTG
GAATGTTTACTACACTCGGATATTTGATATGTGGATTTCGAGTCGTCTTAATGTATAGATTTGAAGAAGA
GCTGTTTTTACGATCCCTTCAGGATTACAAAATTCAAAGTGCGTTGCTAGTACCAACCCTATTTTCATTC
TTCGCCAAAAGCACTCTGATTGACAAATACGATTTATCTAATTTACACGAAATTGCTTCTGGGGGCGCAC
CTCTTTCGAAAGAAGTCGGGGAAGCGGTTGCAAAACGCTTCCATCTTCCAGGGATACGACAAGGATATGG
GCTCACTGAGACTACATCAGCTATTCTGATTACACCCGAGGGGGATGATAAACCGGGCGCGGTCGGTAAA
GTTGTTCCATTTTTTGAAGCGAAGGTTGTGGATCTGGATACCGGGAAAACGCTGGGCGTTAATCAGAGAG
GCGAATTATGTGTCAGAGGACCTATGATTATGTCCGGTTATGTAAACAATCCGGAAGCGACCAACGCCTT
GATTGACAAGGATGGATGGCTACATTCTGGAGACATAGCTTACTGGGACGAGGACGAACACTTCTTCATA
GTTGACCGCTTGAAGTCTTTAATTAAATACAAAGGATATCAGGTGGCCCCCGCTGAATTGGAATCGATAT
TGTTACAACACCCCAACATCTTCGACGCGGGCGTGGCAGGTCTGCCCGACGATGACGCCGGTGAACTTCC
CGCCGCCGTTGTTGTTTTGGAGCACGGAAAGACGATGACGGAAAAAGAGATCGTGGATTACGTCGCCAGT
CAAGTAACAACCGCGAAAAAGTTGCGCGGAGGAGTTGTGTTTGTGGACGAAGTACCGAAAGGTCTTACCG
GAAAACTCGACGCAAGAAAAATCAGAGAGATCCTCATAAAGGCCAAGAAGGGCGGAAAGTCCAAATTGTA
AGCTTTGAGACCACGAAGTGGCTCTTCAGTGGACGAAAGGGCCTCGTGATACGCCTATTTTTATAGGTTA
ATGTCATGATAATAATGGTTTCTTAGACGTCAGGTGGCACTTTTCGGGGAAATGTGCGCGGAACCCCTAT
TTGTTTATTTTTCTAAATACATTCAAATATGTATCCGCTCATGAGACAATAACCCTGATAAATGCTTCAA
TAATATTGAAAAAGGAAGAGTATGCGCTCACGCAACTGGTCCAGAACCTTGACCGAACGCAGCGGTGGTA
ACGGCGCAGTGGCGGTTTTCATGGCTTGTTATGACTGTTTTTTTTTGGGGTACAGTCTATGCCTCGGGCA
TCCAAGCAGCAAGCGCGTTACGCCGTGGGTCGATGTTTGATGTTATGGAGCAGCAACGATGTTACGCAGC
AGGGCAGTCGCCCTAAAACAAAGTTAAACATCATGAGGGAAGCGGTGATCGCCGAAGTATCGACTCAACT
ATCAGAGGTAGTTGGCGTCATCGAGCGCCATCTCGAACCGACGTTGCTGGCCGTACATTTGTACGGCTCC
GCAGTGGATGGCGGCCTGAAGCCACACAGCGATATTGATTTGCTGGTTACGGTGACCGTAAGGCTTGATG
AAACAACGCGGCGAGCTTTGATCAACGACCTTTTGGAAACTTCGGCTTCCCCTGGAGAGAGCGAGATTCT
CCGCGCTGTAGAAGTCACCATTGTTGTGCACGACGACATCATTCCGTGGCGTTATCCAGCTAAGCGCGAA
CTGCAATTTGGAGAATGGCAGCGCAATGACATTCTTGCAGGTATCTTCGAGCCAGCCACGATCGACATTG
ATCTGGCTATCTTGCTGACAAAAGCAAGAGAACATAGCGTTGCCTTGGTAGGTCCAGCGGCGGAGGAACT
CTTTGATCCGGTTCCTGAACAGGATCTATTTGAGGCGCTAAATGAAACCTTAACGCTATGGAACTCGCCG
CCCGACTGGGCTGGCGATGAGCGAAATGTAGTGCTTACGTTGTCCCGCATTTGGTACAGCGCAGTAACCG
GCAAAATCGCGCCGAAGGATGTCGCTGCCGACTGGGCAATGGAGCGCCTGCCGGCCCAGTATCAGCCCGT
CATACTTGAAGCTAGACAGGCTTATCTTGGACAAGAAGAAGATCGCTTGGCCTCGCGCGCAGATCAGTTG
GAAGAATTTGTCCATTACGTAAAAGGCGAGATCACCAAGGTAGTCGGCAAATAACTGTCAGACCAAGTTT
ACTCATATATACTTTAGATTGATTTAAAACTTCATTTTTAATTTAAAAGGATCTAGGTGAAGATCCTTTT
TGATAATCTCATGACCAAAATCCCTTAACGTGAGTTTTCGTTCCACTGAGCGTCAGACCCCGTAGAAAAG
ATCAAAGGATCTTCTTGAGATCCTTTTTTTCTGCGCGTAATCTGCTGCTTGCAAACAAAAAAACCACCGC
TACCAGCGGTGGTTTGTTTGCCGGATCAAGAGCTACCAACTCTTTTTCCGAAGGTAACTGGCTTCAGCAG
AGCGCAGATACCAAATACTGTTCTTCTAGTGTAGCCGTAGTTAGGCCACCACTTCAAGAACTCTGTAGCA
CCGCCTACATACCTCGCTCTGCTAATCCTGTTACCAGTGGCTGCTGCCAGTGGCGATAAGTCGTGTCTTA
CCGGGTTGGACTCAAGACGATAGTTACCGGATAAGGCGCAGCGGTCGGGCTGAACGGGGGGTTCGTGCAC
ACAGCCCAGCTTGGAGCGAACGACCTACACCGAACTGAGATACCTACAGCGTGAGCTATGAGAAAGCGCC
ACGCTTCCCGAAGGGAGAAAGGCGGACAGGTATCCGGTAAGCGGCAGGGTCGGAACAGGAGAGCGCACGA
GGGAGCTTCCAGGGGGAAACGCCTGGTATCTTTATAGTCCTGTCGGGTTTCGCCACCTCTGACTTGAGCG
TCGATTTTTGTGATGCTCGTCAGGGGGGCGGAGCCTATGGAAAAACGCCAGCAACGCGGCCTTTTTACGG
TTCCTGGCCTTTTGCTGGCCTTTTGCTCACATGTTCTTTCCTGCGTTATCCCCTGATTCTGTGGATAACC
GTATTACCGCCTTTGAGTGAGCTGATACCGCTCGCCGCAGCCGAACGACCGAGCGCAGCGAGTCAGTGAG
CGAGGAAGCGGAAGAGCGCCCAATACGCAAAC
